>Addgene plasmid #64043 | pCfB2793 | depositor full sequence | sequence record 149101 | pCfB2793 sequence 6592 bps
CATTCATCCGCTCTAACCGAAAAGGAAGGAGTTAGACAACCTGAAGTCTAGGTCCCTATTTATTTTTTTA
TAGTTATGTTAGTATTAAGAACGTTATTTATATTTCAAATTTTTCTTTTTTTTCTGTACAGACGCGTGTA
CGCATGTAACATTATACTGAAAACCTTGCTTGAGAAGGTTTTGGGACGCTCGAAGATCGCGTCAGCTGAA
GCTTCGTACGCTGCAGGTCGACAACCCTTAATATAACTTCGTATAATGTATGCTATACGAAGTTATTAGG
TCTAGAGATCCCAATACAACAGATCACGTGATCTTTTTGTAAGATGAAGTTGAAGTAGTGTTGCACCGTG
CCAATGCAGGTGGCTATTAGATTAAATATGTGATTTGTTCTATTAAGTTTCCTGTATAATTACAAATGAA
TAACGAAATGAGACAAAGAAGAGAACCAATTTTTACAAGCATGGGGAGCGCTGATTCTCTTTTGGTACGC
TTCCCATCCAGCATTTCTGTATCTTTCACCTTCAACCTTAGGATCTCTACCCTTGGCGAAAAGTCCTCTG
CCAACAATGATGATATCTGATCCACCACTTACAACTTCGTCGACGGTTCTGTACTGCTGACCCAATGCAT
CGCCTTTGTCGTCTAAACCTACACCTGGGGTCATGATTAGCCAATCAAACCCTTCTTCTCTTCCTCCCAT
ATCGTTCTGAGCAATGAACCCAATAACGAAATCTTTATCACTCTTTGCAATATCAACGGTACCCTTAGTA
TATTCACCGTGTGCTAGAGAACCCTTGGAAGATAATTCAGCAAGCATCAATAATCCCCTTGGTTCTTTGG
TGACCTCTTGCGCACCTTGTTTCAAGCCAGCAACAATACCAGCACCAGTAACCCCGTGGGCGTTGGTGAT
ATCAGACCATTCTGCGATACGGTAAACGCCCGATGTATATTGTAATTTGACTGTGTTACCGATATCGGCG
AATTTTCTGTCCTCAAATATCAAGAACTTGTATTTCTCTGCCAATGCTTTCAATGGAACGACAGTACCCT
CATAACTGAAATCATCCAAGATATCAACGTGTGTTTTCAAAAGGCAAATGTATGGACCCAACGTTTCAAC
AAGTTTCAATAGCTCATCAGTCGAACGAACGTCAAGAGAAGCACACAAATTGGTTTTCTTTTCATCCATT
AAACGTAAAAGTTTCGATGCAACCGGACTTGCATGAGTCTCAGCTCTACTGGTATATGATTTTGTGGACA
TGGTGCAACTAATTGACGGGAGTGTATTGACGCTGGCGTACTGGCTTTCACAAAATGGCCCAATCACAAC
CACATCTTAGATAGTTGAAATGACTTTAGATAACATCAATTGAGATGAGCTTAATCATGTCAAAGCTAAA
AGTGTCACCATGAACGACAATTCTTAAGCAAATCACGTGATATAGATCCACGAATAACCACCATTTGATG
CTCGAGGCAAGTAATGTGTGTAAAAAAATGCGTTACCACCATCCAATGCAGACCGATCTTCTACCCAGAA
TCACATATATTTATGTACCGAGTACCTTTTTTCTATCTTCCAATTGCTTCTCCCATATGATTGTCTCCGT
AAGCTCGAAATTTCTAAGTTGGATTTTAATCTTCACGCAGGATGACAGTTCGATGAGCTTCTGAGGAGTG
TTTAGAACATAATCAGTTTATCCATGGTCTATCTCTTCTTGTCGCTTTTTCTCCTCGATAGAACCTAAAT
AAAACGAGCTCTCGAGAACCCTTAATATAACTTCGTATAATGTATGCTATACGAAGTTATTAGGTGATAT
CAGATCCACTAGTGGCCTATGCACCCAATTCGCCCTATAGTGAGTCGTATTACGCGCGCTCACTGGCCGT
CGTTTTACAACGTCGTGACTGGGAAAACCCTGGCGTTACCCCTGCAGGACAGACGTCATTAGTGCTGAGG
CATTAATTGATCAATATAAAATGATGATAATAATATTTATAGAATTGTGTAGAATTGCAGATTCCCTTTT
ATGGATTCCTAAATCCTGAGGAGAACTTCTAGTATATTCTACATACCTAATATTATTGCCTTATTAAAAA
TGGAATCCCAACAATTACATCAAAATCCACATTCTCAGATCTGCGGCCGCACTCAGACCTGAAGTGAAGT
TCCTATACTTTCTAGAGAATAGGAACTTCTATAGTGAGTCGAATAAGGGCGACACAAAATTTATTCTAAA
TGCATAATAAATACTGATAACATCTTATAGTTTGTATTATATTTTGTATTATCGTTGACATGTATAATTT
TGATATCAAAAACTGATTTTCCCTTTATTATTTTCGAGATTTATTTTCTTAATTCTCTTTAACAAACTAG
AAATATTGTATATACAAAAAATCATAAATAATAGATGAATAGTTTAATTATAGGTGTTCATCAATCGAAA
AAGCAACGTATCTTATTTAAAGTGCGTTGCTTTTTTCTCATTTATAAGGTTAAATAATTCTCATATATCA
AGCAAAGTGACAGGCGCCCTTAAATATTCTGACAAATGCTCTTTCCCTAAACTCCCCCCATAAAAAAACC
CGCCGAAGCGGGTTTTTACGTTATTTGCGGATTAACGATTACTCGTTATCAGAACCGCCCAGGGGGCCCG
AGCTTAAGACTGGCCGTCGTTTTACAACACAGAAAGAGTTTGTAGAAACGCAAAAAGGCCATCCGTCAGG
GGCCTTCTGCTTAGTTTGATGCCTGGCAGTTCCCTACTCTCGCCTTCCGCTTCCTCGCTCACTGACTCGC
TGCGCTCGGTCGTTCGGCTGCGGCGAGCGGTATCAGCTCACTCAAAGGCGGTAATACGGTTATCCACAGA
ATCAGGGGATAACGCAGGAAAGAACATGTGAGCAAAAGGCCAGCAAAAGGCCAGGAACCGTAAAAAGGCC
GCGTTGCTGGCGTTTTTCCATAGGCTCCGCCCCCCTGACGAGCATCACAAAAATCGACGCTCAAGTCAGA
GGTGGCGAAACCCGACAGGACTATAAAGATACCAGGCGTTTCCCCCTGGAAGCTCCCTCGTGCGCTCTCC
TGTTCCGACCCTGCCGCTTACCGGATACCTGTCCGCCTTTCTCCCTTCGGGAAGCGTGGCGCTTTCTCAT
AGCTCACGCTGTAGGTATCTCAGTTCGGTGTAGGTCGTTCGCTCCAAGCTGGGCTGTGTGCACGAACCCC
CCGTTCAGCCCGACCGCTGCGCCTTATCCGGTAACTATCGTCTTGAGTCCAACCCGGTAAGACACGACTT
ATCGCCACTGGCAGCAGCCACTGGTAACAGGATTAGCAGAGCGAGGTATGTAGGCGGTGCTACAGAGTTC
TTGAAGTGGTGGGCTAACTACGGCTACACTAGAAGAACAGTATTTGGTATCTGCGCTCTGCTGAAGCCAG
TTACCTTCGGAAAAAGAGTTGGTAGCTCTTGATCCGGCAAACAAACCACCGCTGGTAGCGGTGGTTTTTT
TGTTTGCAAGCAGCAGATTACGCGCAGAAAAAAAGGATCTCAAGAAGATCCTTTGATCTTTTCTACGGGG
TCTGACGCTCAGTGGAACGACGCGCGCGTAACTCACGTTAAGGGATTTTGGTCATGAGCTTGCGCCGTCC
CGTCAAGTCAGCGTAATGCTCTGCTTTTACCAATGCTTAATCAGTGAGGCACCTATCTCAGCGATCTGTC
TATTTCGTTCATCCATAGTTGCCTGACTCCCCGTCGTGTAGATAACTACGATACGGGAGGGCTTACCATC
TGGCCCCAGCGCTGCGATGATACCGCGAGAACCACGCTCACCGGCTCCGGATTTATCAGCAATAAACCAG
CCAGCCGGAAGGGCCGAGCGCAGAAGTGGTCCTGCAACTTTATCCGCCTCCATCCAGTCTATTAATTGTT
GCCGGGAAGCTAGAGTAAGTAGTTCGCCAGTTAATAGTTTGCGCAACGTTGTTGCCATCGCTACAGGCAT
CGTGGTGTCACGCTCGTCGTTTGGTATGGCTTCATTCAGCTCCGGTTCCCAACGATCAAGGCGAGTTACA
TGATCCCCCATGTTGTGCAAAAAAGCGGTTAGCTCCTTCGGTCCTCCGATCGTTGTCAGAAGTAAGTTGG
CCGCAGTGTTATCACTCATGGTTATGGCAGCACTGCATAATTCTCTTACTGTCATGCCATCCGTAAGATG
CTTTTCTGTGACTGGTGAGTACTCAACCAAGTCATTCTGAGAATAGTGTATGCGGCGACCGAGTTGCTCT
TGCCCGGCGTCAATACGGGATAATACCGCGCCACATAGCAGAACTTTAAAAGTGCTCATCATTGGAAAAC
GTTCTTCGGGGCGAAAACTCTCAAGGATCTTACCGCTGTTGAGATCCAGTTCGATGTAACCCACTCGTGC
ACCCAACTGATCTTCAGCATCTTTTACTTTCACCAGCGTTTCTGGGTGAGCAAAAACAGGAAGGCAAAAT
GCCGCAAAAAAGGGAATAAGGGCGACACGGAAATGTTGAATACTCATATTCTTCCTTTTTCAATATTATT
GAAGCATTTATCAGGGTTATTGTCTCATGAGCGGATACATATTTGAATGTATTTAGAAAAATAAACAAAT
AGGGGTCAGTGTTACAACCAATTAACCAATTCTGAACATTATCGCGAGCCCATTTATACCTGAATATGGC
TCATAACACCCCTTGTTTGCCTGGCGGCAGTAGCGCGGTGGTCCCACCTGACCCCATGCCGAACTCAGAA
GTGAAACGCCGTAGCGCCGATGGTAGTGTGGGGACTCCCCATGCGAGAGTAGGGAACTGCCAGGCATCAA
ATAAAACGAAAGGCTCAGTCGAAAGACTGGGCCTTTCGCCCGGGCTAATTATGGGGTGTCGCCCTTATTC
GACTCTATAGTGAAGTTCCTATTCTCTAGAAAGTATAGGAACTTCTGAAGTGGGGATTTAAAGTCGGTGT
CCGCGCTGAGGGTTTAATGGCGCGCCGCGGCCGCCCGCGGTGTTGGAATAAAAATCAACTATCATCTACT
AACTAGTATTTACGTTACTAGTATATTATCATATACGGTGTTAGAAGATGACGCAAATGATGAGAAATAG
TCATCTAAATTAGTGGAAGCTGAAACGCAAGGATTGATAATGTAATAGGATCAATGAATATTAACGCTAG
CATTAAGTCCTCAGCGAGCACGCTGCTTCATGGAATGCGTGCGATGAGCGACCTCATGCTATACCTGAGA
AAGCAACCTGACCTACAGGAAAGAGTTACTCAAGAATAAGAATTTTCGTTTTAAAACCTAAGAGTCACTT
TAAAATTTGTATACACTTATTTTTTTTATAACTTATTTAATAATAAAAATCATAAATCATAAGAAATTCG
CTTATTTAGAAGTGTCAACAACGTATCTACCAACGGAATGCGTGCGATGCACACACCATAGCTTCAAAAT
GTTTCTACTCCTTTTTTACTCTTCCAGATTTTCTCGGACTCCGCGCATCGCCGTACCACTTCAAAACACC
CAAGCACAGCATACTAAATTTCCCCTCTTTCTTCCTCTAGGGTGTCGTTAATTACCCGTACTAAAGGTTT
GGAAAAGAAAAAAGAGACCGCCTCGTTTCTTTTTCTTCGTCGAAAAAGGCAATAAAAATTTTTATCACGT
TTCTTTTTCTTGAAAATTTTTTTTTTTGATTTTTTTCTCTTTCGATGACCTCCCATTGATATTTAAGTTA
ATAAACGGTCTTCAATTTCTCAAGTTTCAGTTTCATTTTTCTTGTTCTATTACAACTTTTTTTACTTCTT
GCTCATTAGAAAGAAAGCATAGCAATCTAATCTAAGTTTTAATTACAAATCTGTCATATGAGCAAAGGAG
AAGAACTTTTCACTGGAGTTGTCCCAATTCTTGTTGAATTAGATGGTGATGTTAATGGGCACAAATTTTC
TGTCAGAGGAGAGGGTGAAGGTGATGCTACAATCGGAAAACTCACCCTTAAATTTATTTGCACTACTGGA
AAACTACCTGTTCCATGGCCAACACTTGTCACTACTCTGACCTATGGTGTTCAATGCTTTTCCCGTTATC
CGGATCACATGAAAAGGCATGACTTTTTCAAGAGTGCCATGCCCGAAGGTTATGTACAGGAACGCACTAT
ATCTTTCAAAGATGACGGGAAATACAAGACGCGTGCTGTAGTCAAGTTTGAAGGTGATACCCTTGTTAAT
CGTATCGAGTTAAAGGGTACTGATTTTAAAGAAGATGGAAACATTCTCGGACACAAACTCGAGTACAACT
TTAACTCACACAATGTATACATCACGGCAGACAAACAAAAGAATGGAATCAAAGCTAACTTCACAGTTCG
CCACAACGTTGAAGATGGTTCCGTTCAACTAGCAGACCATTATCAACAAAATACTCCAATTGGCGATGGC
CCTGTCCTTTTACCAGACAACCATTACCTGTCGACACAAACTGTCCTTTCGAAAGATCCCAACGAAAAGC
GTGACCACATGGTCCTTCATGAGTACGTAAATGCTGCTGGGATTACACATGGCATGGATGAGCTCTACAA
ATGAATCGCGTG
Features (pLannotate 1.2.2; 22 found; start..end, strand, type, name):
      6..195     +  terminator     CYC1 terminator: S. cerevisiae CYC1; transcription terminator for CYC1
    243..276     -  protein_bind   loxP: Cre-mediated recombination occurs in the 8-bp core sequence (GCATACAT). Cre recombinase
    476..1261    -  CDS            URA3: PYRF_YEAST - Experimental evidence at protein level: Swiss-Prot protein existence level 1. From Saccharomyces cerevisiae (strain ATCC 204508 / S288c) (Baker's yeast).
   1777..1810    -  protein_bind   loxP: Cre-mediated recombination occurs in the 8-bp core sequence (GCATACAT). Cre recombinase
   1854..1872    -  promoter       T7 promoter: promoter for bacteriophage T7 RNA polymerase
   1880..1931    +  CDS            lacZα (fragment): LacZα fragment of β-galactosidase; lacZ fragment
   1981..2046    +  CDS            YO192_YEAST (fragment): Experimental evidence at protein level: Swiss-Prot protein existence level 1. From Saccharomyces cerevisiae (strain ATCC 204508 / S288c) (Baker's yeast).
   2046..2126    +  CDS            YO192_YEAST (fragment): Experimental evidence at protein level: Swiss-Prot protein existence level 1. From Saccharomyces cerevisiae (strain ATCC 204508 / S288c) (Baker's yeast).
   2166..2199    -  protein_bind   FRT (minimal): supports FLP-mediated excision but not integration (Turan and Bode, 2011) FLP recombinase from the Saccharomyces cerevisiae 2μ plasmid
   2669..2688    +  CDS            lacZα (fragment): LacZα fragment of β-galactosidase; lacZ fragment
   2713..2730    -  terminator     rrnB T2 terminator (fragment): transcription terminator T2 from the E. coli rrnB gene
   2955..3543    -  rep_origin     ori: high-copy-number ColE1/pMB1/pBR322/pUC origin of replication
   3667..4527    -  CDS            AmpR: β-lactamase; bla; confers resistance to ampicillin, carbenicillin, and related antibiotics
   4530..4626    -  promoter       AmpR promoter (fragment): bla
   4656..4680    -  CDS            KanR (fragment): aminoglycoside phosphotransferase; aph(3')-Ia; confers resistance to kanamycin
   4709..4824    +  ncRNA          5S rRNA: Accession: RF00001 - 5S ribosomal RNA
   4828..4868    +  terminator     rrnB T1 terminator (fragment): transcription terminator T1 from the E. coli rrnB gene
   4912..4945    +  protein_bind   FRT (minimal): supports FLP-mediated excision but not integration (Turan and Bode, 2011) FLP recombinase from the Saccharomyces cerevisiae 2μ plasmid
   5053..5160    -  CDS            YD34A_YEAST (fragment): Protein predicted: Swiss-Prot protein existence level 4. From Saccharomyces cerevisiae (strain ATCC 204508 / S288c) (Baker's yeast).
   5226..5391    -  terminator     ADH1 terminator: S. cerevisiae ADH1; transcription terminator for the S. cerevisiae alcohol dehydrogenase 1 (ADH1) gene
   5447..5846    +  promoter       TEF1 promoter: S. cerevisiae TEF1; promoter for EF-1α
   5868..6581    +  CDS            superfolder GFP: GFP variant that folds robustly even when fused to poorly folded proteins (Pédelacq et al., 2006)
