[The description below was written by a language model from this plasmid's Addgene catalogue record and pLannotate feature annotations shown in this document.]
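Description:
pCfB2793 is a yeast integrative expression vector from the EasyCloneMulti set, designed for simultaneous, multi-copy insertion into the Saccharomyces cerevisiae genome at loci sharing homology with a consensus Ty2 retrotransposon sequence. It carries no yeast replication origin in the annotated features. In E. coli it is maintained through a high-copy pUC/ColE1-type origin and an ampicillin resistance gene (β-lactamase). The backbone is not named in the record, which refers to the publication. The catalogue lists a size of 6,608 bp, whereas the deposited sequence is 6,592 nt, so depositor feature coordinates are slightly offset from the automated annotation toward the end of the sequence.

The integrating segment is bounded by the two Ty2 consensus homology arms, which lie on either side of the bacterial portion (origin and AmpR, itself bracketed by minimal FRT sites and rrnB terminator fragments). Between the arms sit the yeast marker and the reporter. The marker is Kluyveromyces lactis URA3 under its own promoter and terminator, with the coding sequence lacking its stop codon and fused to a degradation tag. A destabilised marker protein of this kind would be expected to favour clones carrying many integrated copies under uracil-free selection. The URA3 cassette is flanked by loxP sites, allowing Cre-mediated removal and marker reuse. The reporter is GFP, detected as superfolder GFP, driven by the constitutive TEF1 promoter and followed by the CYC1 terminator. An ADH1 terminator lies in the opposite orientation just upstream of the TEF1 promoter. The GFP signal provides a readout of integration and expression level, making the plasmid useful for assessing Ty2-targeted multi-copy integration.
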