Addgene plasmid #64043: pCfB2793
Purpose: pCfB2793 is a vector for multiple integrations at sites sharing homology with Ty2Cons. The selective marker is Kl.URA3. Additionally it contains a PTEF1-GFP as reporter.
Depositing lab: Irina Borodina & Jerome Maury. Depositing organization: Danmarks Tekniske Universitet. Publication: EasyCloneMulti: A Set of Vectors for Simultaneous and Multiple Genomic Integrations in Saccharomyces cerevisiae. Maury J, Germann SM, Baallal Jacobsen SA, Jensen NB, Kildegaard KR, Herrgard MJ, Schneider K, Koza A, Forster J, Nielsen J, Borodina I. PLoS One. 2016 Mar 2;11(3):e0150394. doi: 10.1371/journal.pone.0150394. eCollection 2016. PONE-D-15-45506 PubMed 26934490.
Backbone
  Vector backbone: see publication
  Total vector size (bp): 6608
  Vector type: Yeast Expression, Cre/Lox
  Selectable markers: URA3
Growth in bacteria
  Bacterial resistance: Ampicillin, 100 μg/mL
  Growth temperature: 37°C
  Growth strain: DH5alpha
  Copy number: Unknown
Gene/Insert
  Gene/Insert name: GFP
  Promoter: TEF1 promoter
  Cloning method: Unknown
  Sequencing primers: 5′ TEF-seq
Terms and licenses: Academic/Nonprofit Terms; Industry Terms: Not Available to Industry
Depositor comments: Please see previous FEMS Yeast Research paper for more details: http://femsyr.oxfordjournals.org/content/14/2/238 Feature list: T CYC1 Terminator 6..195 T K.l. URA3 Terminator 303..425 Degradation tag 426..476 K. lactis URA3 CDS without STOP codon 477..1277 K. lactis URA3 promoter 1278..1776 Consensus Ty2 3 1966..2152 pUC ori 2939..3582 Consensus Ty2 5 4987..5215 T ADH1 Terminator 5242..5436 pTEF1 Promoter 5455..5874 GFP CDS 5884..6600
How to cite: pCfB2793 was a gift from Irina Borodina & Jerome Maury (Addgene plasmid # 64043 ; http://n2t.net/addgene:64043 ; RRID:Addgene_64043)
