>Addgene plasmid #64043 | pCfB2793 | addgene partial sequence | sequence record 149094 | L4440 5'-AGCGAGTCAGTGAGCGAG-3'
GCCAGGCATCAAACTAAGCAGAAGGCCCCTGACGGATGGCCTTTTTGCGTTTCTACAAACTCTTTCTGTG
TTGTAAAACGACGGCCAGTCTTAAGCTCGGGCCCCCTGGGCGGTTCTGATAACGAGTAATCGTTAATCCG
CAAATAACGTAAAAACCCGCTTCGGCGGGTTTTTTTATGGGGGGAGTTTAGGGAAAGAGCATTTGTCAGA
ATATTTAAGGGCGCCTGTCACTTTGCTTGATATATGAGAATTATTTAACCTTATAAATGAGAAAAAAGCA
ACGCACTTTAAATAAGATACGTTGCTTTTTCGATTGATGAACACCTATAATTAAACTATTCATCTATTAT
TTATGATTTTTTGTATATACAATATTTCTAGTTTGTTAAAGAGAATTAAGAAAATAAATCTCGAAAATAA
TAAAGGGAAAATCAGTTTTTGATATCAAAATTATACATGTCAACGATAATACAAAATATAATACAAACTA
TAAGATGTTATCAGTATTTATTATGCATTTAGAATAAATTTTGTGTCGCCCTTATTCGACTCACTATAGA
AGTTCCTATTCTCTAGAAAGTATAGGAACTTCACTTCAGGTCTGAGTGCGGCCGCAGATCTGAGAATGTG
GATTTTGATGTAATTGTTGGGATTCCATTTTTAATAAGGCAATAATATTAGGTATGTAGAATATACTAGA
AGTTCTCCTCAGGATTTAGGAATCCATAAAAGGGAATCTGCAATTCTACACAATTCTATAAATATTATTA
TCATCATTTTATATTGATCAATTAATGCCTCAGCACTAATGACGTCTGTCCTGCAGGGGTAACGCCAGGG
TTTTCCCAGTCACGACGTTGTAAAACGACGGCCAGTGAGCGCGCGTAATACGACTCACTATAGGGCGAAT
TGGGTGCATAGGCCACTAGTGGATCTGATATCACCTAATAACTTCGTATAGCATACATT
