>Addgene plasmid #64043 | pCfB2793 | addgene partial sequence | sequence record 149096 | TEF_seq 5'-ggtcttcaatttctcaagtttc-3'
TTACAACTTTTTTTACTTCTTGCTCATTAGAAAGAAAGCATAGCAATCTAATCTAAGTTTTAATTACAAA
TCTGTCATAAAACAATGAGCAAAGGAGAAGAACTTTTCACTGGAGTTGTCCCAATTCTTGTTGAATTAGA
TGGTGATGTTAATGGGCACAAATTTTCTGTCAGAGGAGAGGGTGAAGGTGATGCTACAATCGGAAAACTC
ACCCTTAAATTTATTTGCACTACTGGAAAACTACCTGTTCCATGGCCAACACTTGTCACTACTCTGACCT
ATGGTGTTCAATGCTTTTCCCGTTATCCGGATCACATGAAAAGGCATGACTTTTTCAAGAGTGCCATGCC
CGAAGGTTATGTACAGGAACGCACTATATCTTTCAAAGATGACGGGAAATACAAGACGCGTGCTGTAGTC
AAGTTTGAAGGTGATACCCTTGTTAATCGTATCGAGTTAAAGGGTACTGATTTTAAAGAAGATGGAAACA
TTCTCGGACACAAACTCGAGTACAACTTTAACTCACACAATGTATACATCACGGCAGACAAACAAAAGAA
TGGAATCAAAGCTAACTTCACAGTTCGCCACAACGTTGAAGATGGTTCCGTTCAACTAGCAGACCATTAT
CAACAAAATACTCCAATTGGCGATGGCCCTGTCCTTTTACCAGACAACCATTACCTGTCGACACAAACTG
TCCTTTCGAAAGATCCCAACGAAAAGCGTGACCACATGGTCCTTCATGAGTACGTAAATGCTGCTGGGAT
TACACATGGCATGGATGAGCTCTACAAATGAATCGCGTGCATTCATCCGCTCTAACCGAAAAGGAAGGAG
TTAGACAACCTGAAGTCTAGGTCCCTATTTATTTTTTTATAGTTATGTTAGTATTAAGAACGTTATTTAT
ATTTCAAATTTTTCTTTTTTTTCTGTACAGACGCGTGTACGCATGTAACATTATACTG
