>Addgene plasmid #64043 | pCfB2793 | addgene partial sequence | sequence record 149099 | Mombaerts-819 5'-GAGAAGCGCGATCACATGGTCCT-3'
AATGCTGCTGGGATTACACATGGCATGGATGAGCTCTACAAATGAATCGCGTGCATTCATCCGCTCTAAC
CGAAAAGGAAGGAGTTAGACAACCTGAAGTCTAGGTCCCTATTTATTTTTTTATAGTTATGTTAGTATTA
AGAACGTTATTTATATTTCAAATTTTTCTTTTTTTTCTGTACAGACGCGTGTACGCATGTAACATTATAC
TGAAAACCTTGCTTGAGAAGGTTTTGGGACGCTCGAAGATCGCGTCAGCTGAAGCTTCGTACGCTGCAGG
TCGACAACCCTTAATATAACTTCGTATAATGTATGCTATACGAAGTTATTAGGTCTAGAGATCCCAATAC
AACAGATCACGTGATCTTTTTGTAAGATGAAGTTGAAGTAGTGTTGCACCGTGCCAATGCAGGTGGCTAT
TAGATTAAATATGTGATTTGTTCTATTAAGTTTCCTGTATAATTACAAATGAATAACGAAATGAGACAAA
GAAGAGAACCAATTTTTACAAGCATGGGGAGCGCTGATTCTCTTTTGGTACGCTTCCCATCCAGCATTTC
TGTATCTTTCACCTTCAACCTTAGGATCTCTACCCTTGGCGAAAAGTCCTCTGCCAACAATGATGATATC
TGATCCACCACTTACAACTTCGTCGACGGTTCTGTACTGCTGACCCAATGCATCGCCTTTGTCGTCTAAA
CCTACACCTGGGGTCATGATTAGCCAATCAAACCCTTCTTCTCTTCCTCCCATATCGTTCTGAGCAATGA
ACCCAATAACGAAATCTTTATCACTCTTTGCAATATCAACGGTACCCTTAGTATATTCACCGTGTGCTAG
AGAACCCTTGGAAGATAATTCAGCAAGCATCAATAATCCCCTTGGTTCTTTGGTGACCTCTTGCGCACCT
TGTTTCAAGCCAGCAACAATACCAGCACCAGTAACCCCGTGGGCGTTGGTGATATCAGACCATTCTGCGA
TACGGTAAA
